>Addgene plasmid #103883 | pcDNA3.1-R1ACR_877-EYFP | addgene full sequence | sequence record 199331 | Addgene NGS Result
AATTAATTCTGTGGAATGTGTGTCAGTTAGGGTGTGGAAAGTCCCCAGGCTCCCCAGCAGGCAGAAGTAT
GCAAAGCATGCATCTCAATTAGTCAGCAACCAGGTGTGGAAAGTCCCCAGGCTCCCCAGCAGGCAGAAGT
ATGCAAAGCATGCATCTCAATTAGTCAGCAACCATAGTCCCGCCCCTAACTCCGCCCATCCCGCCCCTAA
CTCCGCCCAGTTCCGCCCATTCTCCGCCCCATGGCTGACTAATTTTTTTTATTTATGCAGAGGCCGAGGC
CGCCTCTGCCTCTGAGCTATTCCAGAAGTAGTGAGGAGGCTTTTTTGGAGGCCTAGGCTTTTGCAAAAAG
CTCCCGGGAGCTTGTATATCCATTTTCGGATCTGATCAAGAGACAGGATGAGGATCGTTTCGCATGATTG
AACAAGATGGATTGCACGCAGGTTCTCCGGCCGCTTGGGTGGAGAGGCTATTCGGCTATGACTGGGCACA
ACAGACAATCGGCTGCTCTGATGCCGCCGTGTTCCGGCTGTCAGCGCAGGGGCGCCCGGTTCTTTTTGTC
AAGACCGACCTGTCCGGTGCCCTGAATGAACTGCAGGACGAGGCAGCGCGGCTATCGTGGCTGGCCACGA
CGGGCGTTCCTTGCGCAGCTGTGCTCGACGTTGTCACTGAAGCGGGAAGGGACTGGCTGCTATTGGGCGA
AGTGCCGGGGCAGGATCTCCTGTCATCTCACCTTGCTCCTGCCGAGAAAGTATCCATCATGGCTGATGCA
ATGCGGCGGCTGCATACGCTTGATCCGGCTACCTGCCCATTCGACCACCAAGCGAAACATCGCATCGAGC
GAGCACGTACTCGGATGGAAGCCGGTCTTGTCGATCAGGATGATCTGGACGAAGAGCATCAGGGGCTCGC
GCCAGCCGAACTGTTCGCCAGGCTCAAGGCGCGCATGCCCGACGGCGAGGATCTCGTCGTGACCCATGGC
GATGCCTGCTTGCCGAATATCATGGTGGAAAATGGCCGCTTTTCTGGATTCATCGACTGTGGCCGGCTGG
GTGTGGCGGACCGCTATCAGGACATAGCGTTGGCTACCCGTGATATTGCTGAAGAGCTTGGCGGCGAATG
GGCTGACCGCTTCCTCGTGCTTTACGGTATCGCCGCTCCCGATTCGCAGCGCATCGCCTTCTATCGCCTT
CTTGACGAGTTCTTCTGAGCGGGACTCTGGGGTTCGCGAAATGACCGACCAAGCGACGCCCAACCTGCCA
TCACGAGATTTCGATTCCACCGCCGCCTTCTATGAAAGGTTGGGCTTCGGAATCGTTTTCCGGGACGCCG
GCTGGATGATCCTCCAGCGCGGGGATCTCATGCTGGAGTTCTTCGCCCACCCCAACTTGTTTATTGCAGC
TTATAATGGTTACAAATAAAGCAATAGCATCACAAATTTCACAAATAAAGCATTTTTTTCACTGCATTCT
AGTTGTGGTTTGTCCAAACTCATCAATGTATCTTATCATGTCTGTATACCGTCGACCTCTAGCTAGAGCT
TGGCGTAATCATGGTCATAGCTGTTTCCTGTGTGAAATTGTTATCCGCTCACAATTCCACACAACATACG
AGCCGGAAGCATAAAGTGTAAAGCCTGGGGTGCCTAATGAGTGAGCTAACTCACATTAATTGCGTTGCGC
TCACTGCCCGCTTTCCAGTCGGGAAACCTGTCGTGCCAGCTGCATTAATGAATCGGCCAACGCGCGGGGA
GAGGCGGTTTGCGTATTGGGCGCTCTTCCGCTTCCTCGCTCACTGACTCGCTGCGCTCGGTCGTTCGGCT
GCGGCGAGCGGTATCAGCTCACTCAAAGGCGGTAATACGGTTATCCACAGAATCAGGGGATAACGCAGGA
AAGAACATGTGAGCAAAAGGCCAGCAAAAGGCCAGGAACCGTAAAAAGGCCGCGTTGCTGGCGTTTTTCC
ATAGGCTCCGCCCCCCTGACGAGCATCACAAAAATCGACGCTCAAGTCAGAGGTGGCGAAACCCGACAGG
ACTATAAAGATACCAGGCGTTTCCCCCTGGAAGCTCCCTCGTGCGCTCTCCTGTTCCGACCCTGCCGCTT
ACCGGATACCTGTCCGCCTTTCTCCCTTCGGGAAGCGTGGCGCTTTCTCATAGCTCACGCTGTAGGTATC
TCAGTTCGGTGTAGGTCGTTCGCTCCAAGCTGGGCTGTGTGCACGAACCCCCCGTTCAGCCCGACCGCTG
CGCCTTATCCGGTAACTATCGTCTTGAGTCCAACCCGGTAAGACACGACTTATCGCCACTGGCAGCAGCC
ACTGGTAACAGGATTAGCAGAGCGAGGTATGTAGGCGGTGCTACAGAGTTCTTGAAGTGGTGGCCTAACT
ACGGCTACACTAGAAGAACAGTATTTGGTATCTGCGCTCTGCTGAAGCCAGTTACCTTCGGAAAAAGAGT
TGGTAGCTCTTGATCCGGCAAACAAACCACCGCTGGTAGCGGTGGTTTTTTTGTTTGCAAGCAGCAGATT
ACGCGCAGAAAAAAAGGATCTCAAGAAGATCCTTTGATCTTTTCTACGGGGTCTGACGCTCAGTGGAACG
AAAACTCACGTTAAGGGATTTTGGTCATGAGATTATCAAAAAGGATCTTCACCTAGATCCTTTTAAATTA
AAAATGAAGTTTTAAATCAATCTAAAGTATATATGAGTAAACTTGGTCTGACAGTTACCAATGCTTAATC
AGTGAGGCACCTATCTCAGCGATCTGTCTATTTCGTTCATCCATAGTTGCCTGACTCCCCGTCGTGTAGA
TAACTACGATACGGGAGGGCTTACCATCTGGCCCCAGTGCTGCAATGATACCGCGAGACCCACGCTCACC
GGCTCCAGATTTATCAGCAATAAACCAGCCAGCCGGAAGGGCCGAGCGCAGAAGTGGTCCTGCAACTTTA
TCCGCCTCCATCCAGTCTATTAATTGTTGCCGGGAAGCTAGAGTAAGTAGTTCGCCAGTTAATAGTTTGC
GCAACGTTGTTGCCATTGCTACAGGCATCGTGGTGTCACGCTCGTCGTTTGGTATGGCTTCATTCAGCTC
CGGTTCCCAACGATCAAGGCGAGTTACATGATCCCCCATGTTGTGCAAAAAAGCGGTTAGCTCCTTCGGT
CCTCCGATCGTTGTCAGAAGTAAGTTGGCCGCAGTGTTATCACTCATGGTTATGGCAGCACTGCATAATT
CTCTTACTGTCATGCCATCCGTAAGATGCTTTTCTGTGACTGGTGAGTACTCAACCAAGTCATTCTGAGA
ATAGTGTATGCGGCGACCGAGTTGCTCTTGCCCGGCGTCAATACGGGATAATACCGCGCCACATAGCAGA
ACTTTAAAAGTGCTCATCATTGGAAAACGTTCTTCGGGGCGAAAACTCTCAAGGATCTTACCGCTGTTGA
GATCCAGTTCGATGTAACCCACTCGTGCACCCAACTGATCTTCAGCATCTTTTACTTTCACCAGCGTTTC
TGGGTGAGCAAAAACAGGAAGGCAAAATGCCGCAAAAAAGGGAATAAGGGCGACACGGAAATGTTGAATA
CTCATACTCTTCCTTTTTCAATATTATTGAAGCATTTATCAGGGTTATTGTCTCATGAGCGGATACATAT
TTGAATGTATTTAGAAAAATAAACAAATAGGGGTTCCGCGCACATTTCCCCGAAAAGTGCCACCTGACGT
CGACGGATCGGGAGATCTCCCGATCCCCTATGGTGCACTCTCAGTACAATCTGCTCTGATGCCGCATAGT
TAAGCCAGTATCTGCTCCCTGCTTGTGTGTTGGAGGTCGCTGAGTAGTGCGCGAGCAAAATTTAAGCTAC
AACAAGGCAAGGCTTGACCGACAATTGCATGAAGAATCTGCTTAGGGTTAGGCGTTTTGCGCTGCTTCGC
GATGTACGGGCCAGATATACGCGTTGACATTGATTATTGACTAGTTATTAATAGTAATCAATTACGGGGT
CATTAGTTCATAGCCCATATATGGAGTTCCGCGTTACATAACTTACGGTAAATGGCCCGCCTGGCTGACC
GCCCAACGACCCCCGCCCATTGACGTCAATAATGACGTATGTTCCCATAGTAACGCCAATAGGGACTTTC
CATTGACGTCAATGGGTGGAGTATTTACGGTAAACTGCCCACTTGGCAGTACATCAAGTGTATCATATGC
CAAGTACGCCCCCTATTGACGTCAATGACGGTAAATGGCCCGCCTGGCATTATGCCCAGTACATGACCTT
ATGGGACTTTCCTACTTGGCAGTACATCTACGTATTAGTCATCGCTATTACCATGGTGATGCGGTTTTGG
CAGTACATCAATGGGCGTGGATAGCGGTTTGACTCACGGGGATTTCCAAGTCTCCACCCCATTGACGTCA
ATGGGAGTTTGTTTTGGCACCAAAATCAACGGGACTTTCCAAAATGTCGTAACAACTCCGCCCCATTGAC
GCAAATGGGCGGTAGGCGTGTACGGTGGGAGGTCTATATAAGCAGAGCTCTCTGGCTAACTAGAGAACCC
ACTGCTTACTGGCTTATCGAAATTAATACGACTCACTATAGGGAGACCCAAGCTGGCTAGTTAAGCTTGG
TACCGAGCTCGGATCCATGAGCGCCACCGAAAACCCTGCCTTCGGCCTGTACGGCACCTGGGAGAACGAC
CACCCCCAGTGTGTGGAGATGGGCCTGGACACCAGCAGCCAGACAAACATGATCCACCTCCTGTTCGCCA
GCATCTGCTTCTGTCAGGTGCTCTTTATGGCCTCCAGAGCTCCCAGAGTGACCTGGGAGGCCGTCTACCT
GCCCCTGGTGGAGACCGTGCTGTACGGAATGGCCGCCAGCGGCAACGGCAACCTGAGGATCTCCAACGGC
AGGATGGTGCCCATGGCCAGGTTCTGCAGCTGGCTGATCACCTGTCCTATCATGCTGCTGCAGGTGGTGG
TGATGCACGACGTGGTGTGGTTCAACGTGAGCACCAGGTACATGGTGCTGGCCGCCAGCCTGATCAGGAC
CGTGTTCGGCATCGGCGCCAGCGTGACCACCAACGATACCATGAGATGGGTGCAGTTCCTGCTGTCCTGC
ATCTGCTTCGCCTTCGAGATGGTGGTGGCCCACCAGACCTACAAGGGAGCCCTGAAGAAGTTTGCCGCCG
TGAAGACCACCCTGAACGGCGTGGTCTACGCCAGGATCATGTTTCTGAGGTTCCTGTTCTTCTTCAGCTG
GAACGCCTTCCCTATCATCTGGGCCCTGAGCAGCACAGGCCTGTGTCTGATCAGCGAGGACGCCAGCGTG
CTGTCCTATCTCGTGGCCGACCTGATCTGCAAGAACATCTACGGCATCACCAACGCCAACACCGTGTTCA
GAGTCCTGGACGGAGCCTGGGTCCCTGAGACCGAGGAACACGCCCAGGCCAAGGACCACCTGACCTACCT
CGAGATGATGATGAACCACAACCTGGGCATCGGCAGACATCATGACGAGGAGCTGCAAATGGAAGTGGGC
CATGACGCGGCCGCCGTGAGCAAGGGCGAGGAGCTGTTCACCGGGGTGGTGCCCATCCTGGTCGAGCTGG
ACGGCGACGTAAACGGCCACAAGTTCAGCGTGTCCGGCGAGGGCGAGGGCGATGCCACCTACGGCAAGCT
GACCCTGAAGTTCATCTGCACCACCGGCAAGCTGCCCGTGCCCTGGCCCACCCTCGTGACCACCTTCGGC
TACGGCCTGCAGTGCTTCGCCCGCTACCCCGACCACATGAAGCAGCACGACTTCTTCAAGTCCGCCATGC
CCGAAGGCTACGTCCAGGAGCGCACCATCTTCTTCAAGGACGACGGCAACTACAAGACCCGCGCCGAGGT
GAAGTTCGAGGGCGACACCCTGGTGAACCGCATCGAGCTGAAGGGCATCGACTTCAAGGAGGACGGCAAC
ATCCTGGGGCACAAGCTGGAGTACAACTACAACAGCCACAACGTCTATATCATGGCCGACAAGCAGAAGA
ACGGCATCAAGGTGAACTTCAAGATCCGCCACAACATCGAGGACGGCAGCGTGCAGCTCGCCGACCACTA
CCAGCAGAACACCCCCATCGGCGACGGCCCCGTGCTGCTGCCCGACAACCACTACCTGAGCTACCAGTCC
GCCCTGAGCAAAGACCCCAACGAGAAGCGCGATCACATGGTCCTGCTGGAGTTCGTGACCGCCGCCGGGA
TCACTCTCGGCATGGACGAGCTGTACAAGTAACATATGCTCTAGAGGGCCCGCGGTTCGAAGGTAAGCCT
ATCCCTAACCCTCTCCTCGGTCTCGATTCTACGCGTACCGGTCATCATCACCATCACCATTGAGTTTAAA
CCCGCTGATCAGCCTCGACTGTGCCTTCTAGTTGCCAGCCATCTGTTGTTTGCCCCTCCCCCGTGCCTTC
CTTGACCCTGGAAGGTGCCACTCCCACTGTCCTTTCCTAATAAAATGAGGAAATTGCATCGCATTGTCTG
AGTAGGTGTCATTCTATTCTGGGGGGTGGGGTGGGGCAGGACAGCAAGGGGGAGGATTGGGAAGACAATA
GCAGGCATGCTGGGGATGCGGTGGGCTCTATGGCTTCTGAGGCGGAAAGAACCAGCTGGGGCTCTAGGGG
GTATCCCC
[124 nt withheld, positions 6659-6782]
C
[91 nt withheld, positions 6784-6874]
A
[49 nt withheld, positions 6876-6924]
CCTTTGACGTTGGAGTCCACGTTCTTT
[37 nt withheld, positions 6952-6988]
ACCCTATCTCGGTCTATTCTTTTGATTTATAAGGGATTTTGCCGATTTCGGCCTATTGGTTAAAAAATGA
GCTGATTTAACAAAAATTTAACGCG
Features (pLannotate 1.2.2; 21 found; start..end, strand, type, name):
     18..347     +  promoter       SV40 promoter: SV40 enhancer and early promoter
    414..1205    +  CDS            neo: KKA2_KLEPN - Also known as kan, nptII. Experimental evidence at protein level: Swiss-Prot protein existence level 1. Resistance to kanamycin, neomycin, paromomycin, ribostamycin, butirosin and gentamicin B. From Klebsiella pneumoniae.
   1231..1389    +  CDS            ble (fragment): BLE_KLEPN - Experimental evidence at protein level: Swiss-Prot protein existence level 1. Binding protein with a strong affinity to the bleomycin family of antibiotics. Binds to CL990; an antimitotic-antibiotic compound. From Klebsiella pneumoniae.
   1384..1505    +  polyA_signal   SV40 poly(A) signal: SV40 polyadenylation signal
   1578..1594    -  protein_bind   lac operator: The lac repressor binds to the lac operator to inhibit transcription in E. coli. This inhibition can be relieved by adding lactose or isopropyl-β-D-thiogalactopyranoside (IPTG). lac repressor encoded by lacI
   1602..1632    -  promoter       lac promoter: promoter for the E. coli lac operon
   1647..1668    -  protein_bind   CAP binding site: CAP binding activates transcription in the presence of cAMP. E. coli catabolite activator protein
   1681..1773    -  CDS            lacI (fragment): lac repressor; lacI; The lac repressor binds to the lac operator to inhibit transcription in E. coli. This inhibition can be relieved by adding lactose or isopropyl-β-D-thiogalactopyranoside (IPTG).
   1956..2544    -  rep_origin     ori: high-copy-number ColE1/pMB1/pBR322/pUC origin of replication
   2715..3575    -  CDS            AmpR: β-lactamase; bla; confers resistance to ampicillin, carbenicillin, and related antibiotics
   3576..3680    -  promoter       AmpR promoter: bla
   3739..3791    -  misc_feature   bom (fragment): basis of mobility region from pBR322
   3946..4325    +  enhancer       CMV enhancer: human cytomegalovirus immediate early enhancer
   4326..4529    +  promoter       CMV promoter: human cytomegalovirus (CMV) immediate early promoter
   4525..4558    +  LTR            5' LTR (truncated) (fragment): truncated 5' long terminal repeat (LTR) from HIV-1
   4574..4592    +  promoter       T7 promoter: promoter for bacteriophage T7 RNA polymerase
   5546..6262    +  CDS            EYFP: enhanced YFP mammalian codon-optimized
   6292..6333    +  CDS            V5 tag: epitope tag from simian virus 5
   6389..6613    +  polyA_signal   bGH poly(A) signal: bovine growth hormone polyadenylation signal
   6617..6638    +  promoter       SV40 promoter (fragment): SV40 enhancer and early promoter
   6659..4       +  rep_origin     f1 ori (across the origin) (sequence partly withheld): f1 bacteriophage origin of replication; arrow indicates direction of (+) strand synthesis
