[The description below was written by a language model from this plasmid's Addgene catalogue record and pLannotate feature annotations shown in this document.]
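Description:
pcDNA3.1-R1ACR_877-EYFP is a mammalian expression plasmid built on the Invitrogen pcDNA3.1 backbone, carrying a human codon-optimized anion channelrhodopsin (R1ACR_877) from the cryptophyte alga Rhodomonas sp. fused at its C terminus to EYFP. The roughly 900 bp opsin coding sequence was cloned between BamHI and NotI, upstream of an EYFP that had previously been placed between NotI and XbaI in the backbone. Transcription is driven by the CMV immediate-early enhancer and promoter and terminated by the bovine growth hormone polyadenylation signal. A T7 promoter sits just upstream of the insert and serves as a sequencing primer site. The annotation does not name the opsin itself, but the unannotated gap between the T7 promoter and EYFP matches its expected position and size. A V5 epitope sequence is annotated downstream of EYFP; the record does not say whether it is in frame with the fusion or lies beyond a stop codon.

In E. coli the plasmid replicates from a high-copy ColE1/pUC-type origin and is selected with ampicillin through the bla gene; an f1 origin is also present. An SV40 early promoter drives a neomycin phosphotransferase cassette with an SV40 polyadenylation signal, which would permit G418 selection of stably transfected mammalian cells. Short lac, ble, bom and HIV LTR fragments in the feature list look like backbone remnants or annotation matches rather than functional parts. The sequenced record is 7,083 nt, somewhat shorter than the 7,800 bp total listed in the catalogue. The construct is intended for expressing this light-gated anion channel in mammalian cells, where the EYFP fusion marks expressing cells, as in comparisons of kinetics, conductance and spectral sensitivity among natural anion channelrhodopsins.
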