Addgene plasmid #103883: pcDNA3.1-R1ACR_877-EYFP
Purpose: Anion channelrhodopsin from Rhodomonas sp. (CCMP768) for expression in mammalian cells
Depositing lab: John Spudich. Depositing organization: University of Texas Health Science Center at Houston. Publication: The Expanding Family of Natural Anion Channelrhodopsins Reveals Large Variations in Kinetics, Conductance, and Spectral Sensitivity. Govorunova EG, Sineshchekov OA, Rodarte EM, Janz R, Morelle O, Melkonian M, Wong GK, Spudich JL. Sci Rep. 2017 Mar 3;7:43358. doi: 10.1038/srep43358. PubMed 28256618.
Backbone
  Vector backbone: pcDNA3.1
  Backbone manufacturer: Invitrogen
  Backbone size w/o insert (bp): 6217
  Total vector size (bp): 7800
  Modifications to backbone: EYFP was cloned between NotI and XbaI sites
  Vector type: Mammalian Expression
Growth in bacteria
  Bacterial resistance: Ampicillin, 100 μg/mL
  Growth temperature: 37°C
  Growth strain: DH5alpha
  Copy number: High Copy
Gene/Insert
  Gene/Insert name: Anion channelrhodopsin R1ACR_877
  Species: Rhodomonas sp.
  Insert size (bp): 900
  Mutation: human codon optimized
  GenBank ID: KX879685
  Promoter: CMV
  Tag / fusion protein: EYFP (C terminal on backbone)
  Cloning method: Restriction Enzyme; 5′ cloning site BamHI (not destroyed); 3′ cloning site NotI (not destroyed)
  Sequencing primers: 5′ T7
Terms and licenses: Academic/Nonprofit Terms; Industry Terms: Not Available to Industry
How to cite: pcDNA3.1-R1ACR_877-EYFP was a gift from John Spudich (Addgene plasmid # 103883 ; http://n2t.net/addgene:103883 ; RRID:Addgene_103883)
