>Addgene plasmid #103883 | pcDNA3.1-R1ACR_877-EYFP | depositor partial sequence | sequence record 196888 | Anion channelrhodopsin R1ACR_877
ATGAGCGCCACCGAAAACCCTGCCTTCGGCCTGTACGGCACCTGGGAGAACGACCACCCCCAGTGTGTGG
AGATGGGCCTGGACACCAGCAGCCAGACAAACATGATCCACCTCCTGTTCGCCAGCATCTGCTTCTGTCA
GGTGCTCTTTATGGCCTCCAGAGCTCCCAGAGTGACCTGGGAGGCCGTCTACCTGCCCCTGGTGGAGACC
GTGCTGTACGGAATGGCCGCCAGCGGCAACGGCAACCTGAGGATCTCCAACGGCAGGATGGTGCCCATGG
CCAGGTTCTGCAGCTGGCTGATCACCTGTCCTATCATGCTGCTGCAGGTGGTGGTGATGCACGACGTGGT
GTGGTTCAACGTGAGCACCAGGTACATGGTGCTGGCCGCCAGCCTGATCAGGACCGTGTTCGGCATCGGC
GCCAGCGTGACCACCAACGATACCATGAGATGGGTGCAGTTCCTGCTGTCCTGCATCTGCTTCGCCTTCG
AGATGGTGGTGGCCCACCAGACCTACAAGGGAGCCCTGAAGAAGTTTGCCGCCGTGAAGACCACCCTGAA
CGGCGTGGTCTACGCCAGGATCATGTTTCTGAGGTTCCTGTTCTTCTTCAGCTGGAACGCCTTCCCTATC
ATCTGGGCCCTGAGCAGCACAGGCCTGTGTCTGATCAGCGAGGACGCCAGCGTGCTGTCCTATCTCGTGG
CCGACCTGATCTGCAAGAACATCTACGGCATCACCAACGCCAACACCGTGTTCAGAGTCCTGGACGGAGC
CTGGGTCCCTGAGACCGAGGAACACGCCCAGGCCAAGGACCACCTGACCTACCTCGAGATGATGATGAAC
CACAACCTGGGCATCGGCAGACATCATGACGAGGAGCTGCAAATGGAAGTGGGCCATGAC
