>Addgene plasmid #103883 | pcDNA3.1-R1ACR_877-EYFP | depositor partial sequence | sequence record 196889 | EYFP
GTGAGCAAGGGCGAGGAGCTGTTCACCGGGGTGGTGCCCATCCTGGTCGAGCTGGACGGCGACGTAAACG
GCCACAAGTTCAGCGTGTCCGGCGAGGGCGAGGGCGATGCCACCTACGGCAAGCTGACCCTGAAGTTCAT
CTGCACCACCGGCAAGCTGCCCGTGCCCTGGCCCACCCTCGTGACCACCTTCGGCTACGGCCTGCAGTGC
TTCGCCCGCTACCCCGACCACATGAAGCAGCACGACTTCTTCAAGTCCGCCATGCCCGAAGGCTACGTCC
AGGAGCGCACCATCTTCTTCAAGGACGACGGCAACTACAAGACCCGCGCCGAGGTGAAGTTCGAGGGCGA
CACCCTGGTGAACCGCATCGAGCTGAAGGGCATCGACTTCAAGGAGGACGGCAACATCCTGGGGCACAAG
CTGGAGTACAACTACAACAGCCACAACGTCTATATCATGGCCGACAAGCAGAAGAACGGCATCAAGGTGA
ACTTCAAGATCCGCCACAACATCGAGGACGGCAGCGTGCAGCTCGCCGACCACTACCAGCAGAACACCCC
CATCGGCGACGGCCCCGTGCTGCTGCCCGACAACCACTACCTGAGCTACCAGTCCGCCCTGAGCAAAGAC
CCCAACGAGAAGCGCGATCACATGGTCCTGCTGGAGTTCGTGACCGCCGCCGGGATCACTCTCGGCATGG
ACGAGCTGTACAAGTAA
